>Addgene plasmid #176608 | NK72 | addgene full sequence | sequence record 366316 | Addgene NGS Result
CCAGCGGACCTTCCTTCCCGCGGCCTGCTGCCGGCTCTGCGGCCTCTTCCGCGTCTTCGCCTTCGCCCTC
AGACGAGTCGGATCTCCCTTTGGGCCGCCTCCCCGCATCGATACCGTCGACCTCGAGGGAATTAATTCGA
GCTCGGTACCTTTAAGACCAATGACTTACAAGGCAGCTGTAGATCTTAGCCACTTTTTAAAAGAAAAGGG
GGGACTGGAAGGGCTAATTCACTCCCAACGAAGACAAGATCTGCTTTTTGCTTGTACTGGGTCTCTCTGG
TTAGACCAGATCTGAGCCTGGGAGCTCTCTGGCTAACTAGGGAACCCACTGCTTAAGCCTCAATAAAGCT
TGCCTTGAGTGCTTCAAGTAGTGTGTGCCCGTCTGTTGTGTGACTCTGGTAACTAGAGATCCCTCAGACC
CTTTTAGTCAGTGTGGAAAATCTCTAGCAGCATCTAGAATTAATTCCGTGTATTCTATAGTGTCACCTAA
ATCGTATGTGTATGATACATAAGGTTATGTATTAATTGTAGCCGCGTTCTAACGACAATATGTACAAGCC
TAATTGTGTAGCATCTGGCTTACTGAAGCAGACCCTATCATCTCTCTCGTAAACTGCCGTCAGAGTCGGT
TTGGTTGGACGAACCTTCTGAGTTTCTGGTAACGCCGTCCCGCACCCGGAAATGGTCAGCGAACCAATCA
GCAGGGTCATCGCTAGCCAGATCCTCTACGCCGGACGCATCGTGGCCGGCATCACCGGCGCCACAGGTGC
GGTTGCTGGCGCCTATATCGCCGACATCACCGATGGGGAAGATCGGGCTCGCCACTTCGGGCTCATGAGC
GCTTGTTTCGGCGTGGGTATGGTGGCAGGCCCCGTGGCCGGGGGACTGTTGGGCGCCATCTCCTTGCATG
CACCATTCCTTGCGGCGGCGGTGCTCAACGGCCTCAACCTACTACTGGGCTGCTTCCTAATGCAGGAGTC
GCATAAGGGAGAGCGTCGAATGGTGCACTCTCAGTACAATCTGCTCTGATGCCGCATAGTTAAGCCAGCC
CCGACACCCGCCAACACCCGCTGACGCGCCCTGACGGGCTTGTCTGCTCCCGGCATCCGCTTACAGACAA
GCTGTGACCGTCTCCGGGAGCTGCATGTGTCAGAGGTTTTCACCGTCATCACCGAAACGCGCGAGACGAA
AGGGCCTCGTGATACGCCTATTTTTATAGGTTAATGTCATGATAATAATGGTTTCTTAGACGTCAGGTGG
CACTTTTCGGGGAAATGTGCGCGGAACCCCTATTTGTTTATTTTTCTAAATACATTCAAATATGTATCCG
CTCATGAGACAATAACCCTGATAAATGCTTCAATAATATTGAAAAAGGAAGAGTATGAGTATTCAACATT
TCCGTGTCGCCCTTATTCCCTTTTTTGCGGCATTTTGCCTTCCTGTTTTTGCTCACCCAGAAACGCTGGT
GAAAGTAAAAGATGCTGAAGATCAGTTGGGTGCACGAGTGGGTTACATCGAACTGGATCTCAACAGCGGT
AAGATCCTTGAGAGTTTTCGCCCCGAAGAACGTTTTCCAATGATGAGCACTTTTAAAGTTCTGCTATGTG
GCGCGGTATTATCCCGTATTGACGCCGGGCAAGAGCAACTCGGTCGCCGCATACACTATTCTCAGAATGA
CTTGGTTGAGTACTCACCAGTCACAGAAAAGCATCTTACGGATGGCATGACAGTAAGAGAATTATGCAGT
GCTGCCATAACCATGAGTGATAACACTGCGGCCAACTTACTTCTGACAACGATCGGAGGACCGAAGGAGC
TAACCGCTTTTTTGCACAACATGGGGGATCATGTAACTCGCCTTGATCGTTGGGAACCGGAGCTGAATGA
AGCCATACCAAACGACGAGCGTGACACCACGATGCCTGTAGCAATGGCAACAACGTTGCGCAAACTATTA
ACTGGCGAACTACTTACTCTAGCTTCCCGGCAACAATTAATAGACTGGATGGAGGCGGATAAAGTTGCAG
GACCACTTCTGCGCTCGGCCCTTCCGGCTGGCTGGTTTATTGCTGATAAATCTGGAGCCGGTGAGCGTGG
GTCTCGCGGTATCATTGCAGCACTGGGGCCAGATGGTAAGCCCTCCCGTATCGTAGTTATCTACACGACG
GGGAGTCAGGCAACTATGGATGAACGAAATAGACAGATCGCTGAGATAGGTGCCTCACTGATTAAGCATT
GGTAACTGTCAGACCAAGTTTACTCATATATACTTTAGATTGATTTAAAACTTCATTTTTAATTTAAAAG
GATCTAGGTGAAGATCCTTTTTGATAATCTCATGACCAAAATCCCTTAACGTGAGTTTTCGTTCCACTGA
GCGTCAGACCCCGTAGAAAAGATCAAAGGATCTTCTTGAGATCCTTTTTTTCTGCGCGTAATCTGCTGCT
TGCAAACAAAAAAACCACCGCTACCAGCGGTGGTTTGTTTGCCGGATCAAGAGCTACCAACTCTTTTTCC
GAAGGTAACTGGCTTCAGCAGAGCGCAGATACCAAATACTGTTCTTCTAGTGTAGCCGTAGTTAGGCCAC
CACTTCAAGAACTCTGTAGCACCGCCTACATACCTCGCTCTGCTAATCCTGTTACCAGTGGCTGCTGCCA
GTGGCGATAAGTCGTGTCTTACCGGGTTGGACTCAAGACGATAGTTACCGGATAAGGCGCAGCGGTCGGG
CTGAACGGGGGGTTCGTGCACACAGCCCAGCTTGGAGCGAACGACCTACACCGAACTGAGATACCTACAG
CGTGAGCTATGAGAAAGCGCCACGCTTCCCGAAGGGAGAAAGGCGGACAGGTATCCGGTAAGCGGCAGGG
TCGGAACAGGAGAGCGCACGAGGGAGCTTCCAGGGGGAAACGCCTGGTATCTTTATAGTCCTGTCGGGTT
TCGCCACCTCTGACTTGAGCGTCGATTTTTGTGATGCTCGTCAGGGGGGCGGAGCCTATGGAAAAACGCC
AGCAACGCGGCCTTTTTACGGTTCCTGGCCTTTTGCTGGCCTTTTGCTCACATGTTCTTTCCTGCGTTAT
CCCCTGATTCTGTGGATAACCGTATTACCGCCTTTGAGTGAGCTGATACCGCTCGCCGCAGCCGAACGAC
CGAGCGCAGCGAGTCAGTGAGCGAGGAAGCGGAAGAGCGCCCAATACGCAAACCGCCTCTCCCCGCGCGT
TGGCCGATTCATTAATGCAGCTGTGGAATGTGTGTCAGTTAGGGTGTGGAAAGTCCCCAGGCTCCCCAGC
AGGCAGAAGTATGCAAAGCATGCATCTCAATTAGTCAGCAACCAGGTGTGGAAAGTCCCCAGGCTCCCCA
GCAGGCAGAAGTATGCAAAGCATGCATCTCAATTAGTCAGCAACCATAGTCCCGCCCCTAACTCCGCCCA
TCCCGCCCCTAACTCCGCCCAGTTCCGCCCATTCTCCGCCCCATGGCTGACTAATTTTTTTTATTTATGC
AGAGGCCGAGGCCGCCTCGGCCTCTGAGCTATTCCAGAAGTAGTGAGGAGGCTTTTTTGGAGGCCTAGGC
TTTTGCAAAAAGCTTGGACACAAGACAGGCTTGCGAGATATGTTTGAGAATACCACTTTATCCCGCGTCA
GGGAGAGGCAGTGCGTAAAAAGACGCGGACTCATGTGAAATACTGGTTTTTAGTGCGCCAGATCTCTATA
ATCTCGCGCAACCTATTTTCCCCTCGAACACTTTTTAAGCCGTAGATAAACAGGCTGGGACACTTCACAT
GAGCGAAAAATACATCGTCACCTGGGACATGTTGCAGATCCATGCACGTAAACTCGCAAGCCGACTGATG
CCTTCTGAACAATGGAAAGGCATTATTGCCGTAAGCCGTGGCGGTCTGTACCGGGTGCGTTACTGGCGCG
TGAACTGGGTATTCGTCATGTCGATACCGTTTGTATTTCCAGCTACGATCACGACAACCAGCGCGAGCTT
AAAGTGCTGAAACGCGCAGAAGGCGATGGCGAAGGCTTCATCGTTATTGATGACCTGGTGGATACCGGTG
GTACTGCGGTTGCGATTCGTGAAATGTATCCAAAAGCGCACTTTGTCACCATCTTCGCAAAACCGGCTGG
TCGTCCGCTGGTTGATGACTATGTTGTTGATATCCCGCAAGATACCTGGATTGAACAGCCGTGGGATATG
GGCGTCGTATTCGTCCCGCCAATCTCCGGTCGCTAATCTTTTCAACGCCTGGCACTGCCGGGCGTTGTTC
TTTTTAACTTCAGGCGGGTTACAATAGTTTCCAGTAAGTATTCTGGAGGCTGCATCCATGACACAGGCAA
ACCTGAGCGAAACCCTGTTCAAACCCCGCTTTAAACATCCTGAAACCTCGACGCTAGTCCGCCGCTTTAA
TCACGGCGCACAACCGCCTGTGCAGTCGGCCCTTGATGGTAAAACCATCCCTCACTGGTATCGCATGATT
AACCGTCTGATGTGGATCTGGCGCGGCATTGACCCACGCGAAATCCTCGACGTCCAGGCACGTATTGTGA
TGAGCGATGCCGAACGTACCGACGATGATTTATACGATACGGTGATTGGCTACCGTGGCGGCAACTGGAT
TTATGAGTGGGCCCCGGATCTTTGTGAAGGAACCTTACTTCTGTGGTGTGACATAATTGGACAAACTACC
TACAGAGATTTAAAGCTCTAAGGTAAATATAAAATTTTTAAGTGTATAATGTGTTAAACTACTGATTCTA
ATTGTTTGTGTATTTTAGATTCCAACCTATGGAACTGATGAATGGGAGCAGTGGTGGAATGCCTTTAATG
AGGAAAACCTGTTTTGCTCAGAAGAAATGCCATCTAGTGATGATGAGGCTACTGCTGACTCTCAACATTC
TACTCCTCCAAAAAAGAAGAGAAAGGTAGAAGACCCCAAGGACTTTCCTTCAGAATTGCTAAGTTTTTTG
AGTCATGCTGTGTTTAGTAATAGAACTCTTGCTTGCTTTGCTATTTACACCACAAAGGAAAAAGCTGCAC
TGCTATACAAGAAAATTATGGAAAAATATTCTGTAACCTTTATAAGTAGGCATAACAGTTATAATCATAA
CATACTGTTTTTTCTTACTCCACACAGGCATAGAGTGTCTGCTATTAATAACTATGCTCAAAAATTGTGT
ACCTTTAGCTTTTTAATTTGTAAAGGGGTTAATAAGGAATATTTGATGTATAGTGCCTTGACTAGAGATC
ATAATCAGCCATACCACATTTGTAGAGGTTTTACTTGCTTTAAAAAACCTCCCACACCTCCCCCTGAACC
TGAAACATAAAATGAATGCAATTGTTGTTGTTAACTTGTTTATTGCAGCTTATAATGGTTACAAATAAAG
CAATAGCATCACAAATTTCACAAATAAAGCATTTTTTTCACTGCATTCTAGTTGTGGTTTGTCCAAACTC
ATCAATGTATCTTATCATGTCTGGATCAACTGGATAACTCAAGCTAACCAAAATCATCCCAAACTTCCCA
CCCCATACCCTATTACCACTGCCAATTACCTGTGGTTTCATTTACTCTAAACCTGTGATTCCTCTGAATT
ATTTTCATTTTAAAGAAATTGTATTTGTTAAATATGTACTACAAACTTAGTAGTTGGAAGGGCTAATTCA
CTCCCAAAGAAGACAAGATATCCTTGATCTGTGGATCTACCACACACAAGGCTACTTCCCTGATTAGCAG
AACTACACACCAGGGCCAGGGGTCAGATATCCACTGACCTTTGGATGGTGCTACAAGCTAGTACCAGTTG
AGCCAGATAAGGTAGAAGAGGCCAATAAAGGAGAGAACACCAGCTTGTTACACCCTGTGAGCCTGCATGG
GATGGATGACCCGGAGAGAGAAGTGTTAGAGTGGAGGTTTGACAGCCGCCTAGCATTTCATCACGTGGCC
CGAGAGCTGCATCCGGAGTACTTCAAGAACTGCTGATATCGAGCTTGCTACAAGGGACTTTCCGCTGGGG
ACTTTCCAGGGAGGCGTGGCCTGGGCGGGACTGGGGAGTGGCGAGCCCTCAGATCCTGCATATAAGCAGC
TGCTTTTTGCCTGTACTGGGTCTCTCTGGTTAGACCAGATCTGAGCCTGGGAGCTCTCTGGCTAACTAGG
GAACCCACTGCTTAAGCCTCAATAAAGCTTGCCTTGAGTGCTTCAAGTAGTGTGTGCCCGTCTGTTGTGT
GACTCTGGTAACTAGAGATCCCTCAGACCCTTTTAGTCAGTGTGGAAAATCTCTAGCAGTGGCGCCCGAA
CAGGGACTTGAAAGCGAAAGGGAAACCAGAGGAGCTCTCTCGACGCAGGACTCGGCTTGCTGAAGCGCGC
ACGGCAAGAGGCGAGGGGCGGCGACTGGTGAGTACGCCAAAAATTTTGACTAGCGGAGGCTAGAAGGAGA
GAGATGGGTGCGAGAGCGTCAGTATTAAGCGGGGGAGAATTAGATCGCGATGGGAAAAAATTCGGTTAAG
GCCAGGGGGAAAGAAAAAATATAAATTAAAACATATAGTATGGGCAAGCAGGGAGCTAGAACGATTCGCA
GTTAATCCTGGCCTGTTAGAAACATCAGAAGGCTGTAGACAAATACTGGGACAGCTACAACCATCCCTTC
AGACAGGATCAGAAGAACTTAGATCATTATATAATACAGTAGCAACCCTCTATTGTGTGCATCAAAGGAT
AGAGATAAAAGACACCAAGGAAGCTTTAGACAAGATAGAGGAAGAGCAAAACAAAAGTAAGACCACCGCA
CAGCAAGCGGCCGGCCGCTGATCTTCAGACCTGGAGGAGGAGATATGAGGGACAATTGGAGAAGTGAATT
ATATAAATATAAAGTAGTAAAAATTGAACCATTAGGAGTAGCACCCACCAAGGCAAAGAGAAGAGTGGTG
CAGAGAGAAAAAAGAGCAGTGGGAATAGGAGCTTTGTTCCTTGGGTTCTTGGGAGCAGCAGGAAGCACTA
TGGGCGCAGCGTCAATGACGCTGACGGTACAGGCCAGACAATTATTGTCTGGTATAGTGCAGCAGCAGAA
CAATTTGCTGAGGGCTATTGAGGCGCAACAGCATCTGTTGCAACTCACAGTCTGGGGCATCAAGCAGCTC
CAGGCAAGAATCCTGGCTGTGGAAAGATACCTAAAGGATCAACAGCTCCTGGGGATTTGGGGTTGCTCTG
GAAAACTCATTTGCACCACTGCTGTGCCTTGGAATGCTAGTTGGAGTAATAAATCTCTGGAACAGATTTG
GAATCACACGACCTGGATGGAGTGGGACAGAGAAATTAACAATTACACAAGCTTAATACACTCCTTAATT
GAAGAATCGCAAAACCAGCAAGAAAAGAATGAACAAGAATTATTGGAATTAGATAAATGGGCAAGTTTGT
GGAATTGGTTTAACATAACAAATTGGCTGTGGTATATAAAATTATTCATAATGATAGTAGGAGGCTTGGT
AGGTTTAAGAATAGTTTTTGCTGTACTTTCTATAGTGAATAGAGTTAGGCAGGGATATTCACCATTATCG
TTTCAGACCCACCTCCCAACCCCGAGGGGACCCGACAGGCCCGAAGGAATAGAAGAAGAAGGTGGAGAGA
GAGACAGAGACAGATCCATTCGATTAGTGAACGGATCTCGACGGTATCGCCAAATGGCAGTATTCATCCA
CAATTTTAAAAGAAAAGGGGGGATTGGGGGGTACAGTGCAGGGGAAAGAATAGTAGACATAATAGCAACA
GACATACAAACTAAAGAATTACAAAAACAAATTACAAAAATTCAAAATTTTCGGGTTTATTACAGGGACA
GCAGAGATCCAGTTTGGATCGATAAGCTTGATATCGAATTCCTGCAGCCCCGATAAAATAAAAGATTTTA
TTTAGTCTCCAGAAAAAGGGGGGAATGAAAGACCCCACCTGTAGGTTTGGCAAGCTAGCTGCAGTAACGC
CATTTTGCAAGGCATGGAAAAATACCAAACCAAGAATAGAGAAGTTCAGATCAAGGGCGGGTACATGAAA
ATAGCTAACGTTGGGCCAAACAGGATATCTGCGGTGAGCAGTTTCGGCCCCGGCCCGGGGCCAAGAACAG
ATGGTCACCGCAGTTTCGGCCCCGGCCCGAGGCCAAGAACAGATGGTCCCCAGATATGGCCCAACCCTCA
GCAGTTTCTTAAGACCCATCAGATGTTTCCAGGCTCCCCCAAGGACCTGAAATGACCCTGCGCCTTATTT
GAATTAACCAATCAGCCTGCTTCTCGCTTCTGTTCGCGCGCTTCTGCTTCCCGAGCTCTATAAAAGAGCT
CACAACCCCTCACTCGGCGCGCCAGTCCTCCGACAGACTGAGTCGCCCGGGGGGGATCTGGAGCTCTCGA
GAATTCTCACGCGTGCCGCCACCATGCAGTCGGGCACTCACTGGAGAGTTCTGGGCCTCTGCCTCTTATC
AGTTGGCGTTTGGGGGCAAGATTACCCATACGACGTCCCAGACTACGCTCTGCCCGAGACCGGCGGCGGC
GGCGGCGGCGACAAAGACTGCGAAATGAAGCGCACCACCCTGGATAGCCCTCTGGGCAAGCTGGAACTGT
CTGGGTGCGAACAGGGCCTGCACCGTATCATCTTCCTGGGCAAAGGAACATCTGCCGCCGACGCCGTGGA
AGTGCCTGCCCCAGCCGCCGTGCTGGGCGGACCAGAGCCACTGATGCAGGCCACCGCCTGGCTCAACGCC
TACTTTCACCAGCCTGAGGCCATCGAGGAGTTCCCTGTGCCAGCCCTGCACCACCCAGTGTTCCAGCAGG
AGAGCTTTACCCGCCAGGTGCTGTGGAAACTGCTGAAAGTGGTGAAGTTCGGAGAGGTCATCAGCTACAG
CCACCTGGCCGCCCTGGCCGGCAATCCCGCCGCCACCGCCGCCGTGAAAACCGCCCTGAGCGGAAATCCC
GTGCCCATTCTGATCCCCTGCCACCGGGTGGTGCAGGGCGACCTGGACGTGGGGGGCTACGAGGGCGGGC
TCGCCGTGAAAGAGTGGCTGCTGGCCCACGAGGGCCACAGACTGGGCAAGCCTGGGCTGGGTGGCGGAAG
CGGAGGTAGTGGTGGAAGCCCCCCAGACCACATTCCTTGGATTACAGCTGTACTTCCAACAGTTATTATA
TGTGTGATGGTTTTCTGTCTAATTCTATGGAAATGGAAGAAGAAGAAGCGGCCTCGGAGCGCAGACGCCA
GCGGCGGCATGGTGAGCAAGGGCGAGGAGCTGTTCACCGGGGTGGTGCCCATCCTGGTCGAGCTGGACGG
CGACGTAAACGGCCACAAGTTCAGCGTGTCCGGCGAGGGCGAGGGCGATGCCACCTACGGCAAGCTGACC
CTGAAGTTCATCTGCACCACCGGCAAGCTGCCCGTGCCCTGGCCCACCCTCGTGACCACCCTGACCTACG
GCGTGCAGTGCTTCAGCCGCTACCCCGACCACATGAAGCAGCACGACTTCTTCAAGTCCGCCATGCCCGA
AGGCTACGTCCAGGAGCGCACCATCTTCTTCAAGGACGACGGCAACTACAAGACCCGCGCCGAGGTGAAG
TTCGAGGGCGACACCCTGGTGAACCGCATCGAGCTGAAGGGCATCGACTTCAAGGAGGACGGCAACATCC
TGGGGCACAAGCTGGAGTACAACTACAACAGCCACAACGTCTATATCATGGCCGACAAGCAGAAGAACGG
CATCAAGGTGAACTTCAAGATCCGCCACAACATCGAGGACGGCAGCGTGCAGCTCGCCGACCACTACCAG
CAGAACACCCCCATCGGCGACGGCCCCGTGCTGCTGCCCGACAACCACTACCTGAGCACCCAGTCCAAGC
TGAGCAAAGACCCCAACGAGAAGCGCGATCACATGGTCCTGCTGGAGTTCGTGACCGCCGCCGGGATCAC
TCTCGGCATGGACGAGCTGTACAAGTAAGCGGCCGCGACTCTAGAGTCGACCTGCAGGCATGCAAGCTTG
ATATCAAGCTTATCGATAATCAACCTCTGGATTACAAAATTTGTGAAAGATTGACTGGTATTCTTAACTA
TGTTGCTCCTTTTACGCTATGTGGATACGCTGCTTTAATGCCTTTGTATCATGCTATTGCTTCCCGTATG
GCTTTCATTTTCTCCTCCTTGTATAAATCCTGGTTGCTGTCTCTTTATGAGGAGTTGTGGCCCGTTGTCA
GGCAACGTGGCGTGGTGTGCACTGTGTTTGCTGACGCAACCCCCACTGGTTGGGGCATTGCCACCACCTG
TCAGCTCCTTTCCGGGACTTTCGCTTTCCCCCTCCCTATTGCCACGGCGGAACTCATCGCCGCCTGCCTT
GCCCGCTGCTGGACAGGGGCTCGGCTGTTGGGCACTGACAATTCCGTGGTGTTGTCGGGGAAATCATCGT
CCTTTCCTTGGCTGCTCGCCTGTGTTGCCACCTGGATTCTGCGCGGGACGTCCTTCTGCTACGTCCCTTC
GGCCCTCAAT
Features (pLannotate 1.2.2; 37 found; start..end, strand, type, name):
    107..129     +  misc_feature   MCS (fragment): pBluescript multiple cloning site
    146..214     +  CDS            nef (fragment): NEF_HV1Z2 - Experimental evidence at protein level: Swiss-Prot protein existence level 1. Extracellular Nef protein targets CD4(+) T-lymphocytes for apoptosis by interacting with CXCR4 surface receptors. From Human immunodeficiency virus type 1 group M subtype D (isolate Z2/CDC-Z34) (HIV-1).
    216..449     +  LTR            3' LTR (ΔU3): self-inactivating 3' long terminal repeat (LTR) from HIV-1
    474..492     -  promoter       SP6 promoter: promoter for bacteriophage SP6 RNA polymerase
    720..999     +  CDS            TcR (fragment): tetracycline efflux protein; tet; confers resistance to tetracycline
   1000..1048    -  misc_feature   bom (fragment): basis of mobility region from pBR322
   1150..1185    -  CDS            rop (fragment): Rop protein, which maintains plasmids at low copy number; rop
   1280..1384    +  promoter       AmpR promoter: bla
   1385..2245    +  CDS            AmpR: β-lactamase; bla; confers resistance to ampicillin, carbenicillin, and related antibiotics
   2416..3004    +  rep_origin     ori: high-copy-number ColE1/pMB1/pBR322/pUC origin of replication
   3187..3243    +  CDS            lacI (fragment): lac repressor; lacI; The lac repressor binds to the lac operator to inhibit transcription in E. coli. This inhibition can be relieved by adding lactose or isopropyl-β-D-thiogalactopyranoside (IPTG).
   3250..3579    +  promoter       SV40 promoter: SV40 enhancer and early promoter
   3779..3898    +  CDS            gpt (fragment): XGPT_ECOLI - Also known as gpp, gxu. Experimental evidence at protein level: Swiss-Prot protein existence level 1. Purine salvage pathway enzyme that catalyzes the transfer of the ribosyl-5-phosphate group from 5-phospho-alpha-D-ribose 1- diphosphate (PRPP) to the N9 position of the 6-oxopurines guanine and xanthine to form the corresponding ribonucleotides GMP (guanosine 5'- monophosphate) and XMP (xanthosine 5'-monophosphate), with the release of PPi. To a lesser extent, also acts on hypoxanthine (PubMed:9100006, PubMed:3886014). Does not ribophosphorylate adenine (PubMed:3886014). From Esch
   3898..4233    +  CDS            gpt (fragment): XGPT_ECOLI - Also known as gpp, gxu. Experimental evidence at protein level: Swiss-Prot protein existence level 1. Purine salvage pathway enzyme that catalyzes the transfer of the ribosyl-5-phosphate group from 5-phospho-alpha-D-ribose 1- diphosphate (PRPP) to the N9 position of the 6-oxopurines guanine and xanthine to form the corresponding ribonucleotides GMP (guanosine 5'- monophosphate) and XMP (xanthosine 5'-monophosphate), with the release of PPi. To a lesser extent, also acts on hypoxanthine (PubMed:9100006, PubMed:3886014). Does not ribophosphorylate adenine (PubMed:3886014). From Esch
   4328..4633    +  CDS            frsA (fragment): FRSA_ECOLI - Also known as yafA. Experimental evidence at protein level: Swiss-Prot protein existence level 1. Catalyzes the hydrolysis of esters (PubMed:15808744). Displays esterase activity toward pNP-butyrate (PubMed:15808744). May stimulate mixed-acid fermentation by acting as a fermentation/respiration switch that down-regulates respiration and up- regulates fermentation rates (PubMed:15169777). From Escherichia coli (strain K12).
   4637..4711    +  CDS            small t antigen (fragment): SV40 (simian virus 40) small t antigen
   4713..4778    +  intron         small t intron: SV40 (simian virus 40) small t antigen intron
   4908..4928    +  CDS            SV40 NLS: nuclear localization signal of SV40 (simian virus 40) large T antigen
   5247..5330    +  CDS            large T antigen (fragment): large T antigen from SV40 (simian virus 40)
   5353..5487    +  polyA_signal   SV40 poly(A) signal: SV40 polyadenylation signal
   5654..5983    +  CDS            nef (fragment): NEF_HV1BR - Experimental evidence at protein level: Swiss-Prot protein existence level 1. Extracellular Nef protein targets CD4(+) T-lymphocytes for apoptosis by interacting with CXCR4 surface receptors (PubMed:14990729). From Human immunodeficiency virus type 1 group M subtype B (isolate BRU/LAI) (HIV-1).
   6031..6288    +  LTR            5' LTR (truncated): truncated 5' long terminal repeat (LTR) from HIV-1
   6335..6460    +  misc_feature   HIV-1 Ψ: packaging signal of human immunodeficiency virus type 1
   6444..6782    +  CDS            HIV-1 gag (fragment): gag protein from human immunodeficiency virus 1; gag
   6957..7190    +  misc_feature   RRE: The Rev response element (RRE) of HIV-1 allows for Rev-dependent mRNA export from the nucleus to the cytoplasm.
   7567..7667    +  CDS            Rev (fragment): human immunodeficiency virus 1 (HIV-1) Rev protein; rev; enhances nuclear export of unspliced and incompletely spliced viral mRNAs
   7704..7821    +  misc_feature   cPPT/CTS: central polypurine tract and central termination sequence of HIV-1
   7858..7890    -  misc_feature   MCS (fragment): pBluescript multiple cloning site
   7974..8381    +  promoter       SFFV promoter: spleen focus-forming virus long terminal repeat (LTR) promoter
   8424..8492    +  CDS            CD3E (fragment): CD3E_HUMAN - Also known as T3E. Experimental evidence at protein level: Swiss-Prot protein existence level 1. Part of the TCR-CD3 complex present on T-lymphocyte cell surface that plays an essential role in adaptive immune response. When antigen presenting cells (APCs) activate T-cell receptor (TCR), TCR- mediated signals are transmitted across the cell membrane by the CD3 chains CD3D, CD3E, CD3G and CD3Z. All CD3 chains contain immunoreceptor tyrosine-based activation motifs (ITAMs) in their cytoplasmic domain. Upon TCR engagement, these motifs become phosphorylated by Src family protein tyro
   8532..8549    +  promoter       chicken β-actin promoter (fragment): contains a 21-bp deletion relative to the standard chicken β-actin promoter
   8550..9092    +  CDS            SNAP-tag®: human O6-alkylguanine-DNA-alkyltransferase variant that forms covalent bonds with benzylguanine derivatives fast-reacting variant, optimized for mammalian expression
   9120..9233    +  CDS            CD86 (fragment): CD86_HUMAN - Also known as CD28LG2. Experimental evidence at protein level: Swiss-Prot protein existence level 1. (Microbial infection) Acts as a receptor for adenovirus subgroup B. From Homo sapiens (Human).
   9249..9968    +  CDS            mEGFP: enhanced GFP with monomerizing A206K mutation (Zacharias et al., 2002) mammalian codon-optimized
   9979..10009   +  misc_feature   MCS (fragment): pUC18/19 multiple cloning site
  10010..10028   +  misc_feature   MCS (fragment): pBluescript multiple cloning site
  10028..106     +  misc_feature   WPRE (across the origin): woodchuck hepatitis virus posttranscriptional regulatory element
