[The description below was written by a language model from this plasmid's Addgene catalogue record and pLannotate feature annotations shown in this document.]
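Description:
NK72 is a lentiviral transfer plasmid built on the pHR backbone for expressing a synthetic cell-surface receptor in mammalian cells. It is maintained in E. coli through a high-copy ColE1/pUC-type origin and an ampicillin resistance gene. The viral portion carries the standard HIV-1-derived elements needed for packaging and transduction: a truncated 5' LTR, the Ψ packaging signal with a partial gag sequence, the Rev response element, the cPPT/CTS, and a self-inactivating ΔU3 3' LTR. A WPRE lies downstream of the insert to boost transcript stability and expression. The backbone also retains remnants of an SV40 promoter–gpt cassette with SV40 small t intron and poly(A) sequences. These lie outside the LTR-flanked region and appear to be legacy vector sequence. The record lists no mammalian drug selection marker within the transferred cassette.

The payload is driven by the SFFV promoter, which is strong in haematopoietic cells. The annotated reading frame begins with a short CD3E-derived fragment, most likely serving as a signal peptide. A SNAP-tag follows, then a short fragment of human CD86 of just over a hundred nucleotides, and a C-terminal monomeric EGFP. The catalogue also lists an N-terminal HA tag, which the feature table does not annotate. The small CD86 segment is probably a membrane-anchoring region rather than the full protein, though the record does not say this. The SNAP-tag allows covalent attachment of benzylguanine-modified ligands, and mEGFP reports expression and localisation. According to the stated purpose, the construct lacks the Fcγ receptor chain and is used to test initiation of macrophage engulfment, probably as a signalling-deficient comparison receptor in phagocytosis experiments.
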