Addgene plasmid #176608: NK72
Purpose: To test macrophage engulfment initiation. Lacks the FcyR chain.
Depositing lab: Meghan Morrissey. Depositing organization: University of California, Santa Barbara. Publication: Tight nanoscale clustering of Fcgamma receptors using DNA origami promotes phagocytosis. Kern N, Dong R, Douglas SM, Vale RD, Morrissey MA. Elife. 2021 Jun 3;10. pii: 68311. doi: 10.7554/eLife.68311. PubMed 34080973.
Backbone
  Vector backbone: pHR
  Vector type: Mammalian Expression, Lentiviral
Growth in bacteria
  Bacterial resistance: Ampicillin, 100 μg/mL
  Growth temperature: 37°C
  Growth strain: NEB Stable
  Copy number: High Copy
Gene/Insert
  Gene/Insert name: CD86
  Species: H. sapiens (human)
  Entrez Gene: CD86 (a.k.a. B7-2, B7.2, B70, CD28LG2, LAB72)
  Tag / fusion protein: HA, SNAP-tag (N terminal on insert); mEGFP (C terminal on insert)
  Mutation: n/a
  Cloning method: Gibson Cloning
Terms and licenses: Academic/Nonprofit Terms; Industry Terms: Not Available to Industry
How to cite: NK72 was a gift from Meghan Morrissey (Addgene plasmid # 176608 ; http://n2t.net/addgene:176608 ; RRID:Addgene_176608)
